>Addgene plasmid #158080 | pcDNA3.1 SARS-CoV-2 E | addgene full sequence | sequence record 334960 | Addgene NGS Result
GACGGATCGGGAGATCTCCCGATCCCCTATGGTGCACTCTCAGTACAATCTGCTCTGATGCCGCATAGTT
AAGCCAGTATCTGCTCCCTGCTTGTGTGTTGGAGGTCGCTGAGTAGTGCGCGAGCAAAATTTAAGCTACA
ACAAGGCAAGGCTTGACCGACAATTGCATGAAGAATCTGCTTAGGGTTAGGCGTTTTGCGCTGCTTCGCG
ATGTACGGGCCAGATATACGCGTTGACATTGATTATTGACTAGTTATTAATAGTAATCAATTACGGGGTC
ATTAGTTCATAGCCCATATATGGAGTTCCGCGTTACATAACTTACGGTAAATGGCCCGCCTGGCTGACCG
CCCAACGACCCCCGCCCATTGACGTCAATAATGACGTATGTTCCCATAGTAACGCCAATAGGGACTTTCC
ATTGACGTCAATGGGTGGAGTATTTACGGTAAACTGCCCACTTGGCAGTACATCAAGTGTATCATATGCC
AAGTACGCCCCCTATTGACGTCAATGACGGTAAATGGCCCGCCTGGCATTATGCCCAGTACATGACCTTA
TGGGACTTTCCTACTTGGCAGTACATCTACGTATTAGTCATCGCTATTACCATGGTGATGCGGTTTTGGC
AGTACATCAATGGGCGTGGATAGCGGTTTGACTCACGGGGATTTCCAAGTCTCCACCCCATTGACGTCAA
TGGGAGTTTGTTTTGGCACCAAAATCAACGGGACTTTCCAAAATGTCGTAACAACTCCGCCCCATTGACG
CAAATGGGCGGTAGGCGTGTACGGTGGGAGGTCTATATAAGCAGAGCTCTCTGGCTAACTAGAGAACCCA
CTGCTTACTGGCTTATCGAAATTAATACGACTCACTATAGGGAGACCCAAGCTGGCTAGCGTTTAAACGG
GCCCTCTAGAGCCACCATGTATAGCTTTGTCAGCGAGGAAACGGGCACTTTGATCGTAAACTCAGTGCTC
TTGTTTCTGGCGTTTGTAGTCTTCTTGCTGGTTACGCTCGCAATTCTGACAGCGCTTCGGCTGTGTGCCT
ACTGCTGTAATATCGTGAATGTTAGCCTGGTGAAGCCGAGCTTTTATGTGTATAGTCGGGTCAAGAATCT
TAACAGCAGCCGGGTCCCGGATCTGTTGGTTTGAGAATTCCACCACACTGGACTAGTGGATCCGAGCTCG
GTACCAAGCTTAAGTTTAAACCGCTGATCAGCCTCGACTGTGCCTTCTAGTTGCCAGCCATCTGTTGTTT
GCCCCTCCCCCGTGCCTTCCTTGACCCTGGAAGGTGCCACTCCCACTGTCCTTTCCTAATAAAATGAGGA
AATTGCATCGCATTGTCTGAGTAGGTGTCATTCTATTCTGGGGGGTGGGGTGGGGCAGGACAGCAAGGGG
GAGGATTGGGAAGACAATAGCAGGCATGCTGGGGATGCGGTGGGCTCTATGGCTTCTGAGGCGGAAAGAA
CCAGCTGGGGCTCTAGGGGGTATCCCC
[124 nt withheld, positions 1498-1621]
C
[91 nt withheld, positions 1623-1713]
A
[49 nt withheld, positions 1715-1763]
CCTTTGACGTTGGAGTCCACGTTCTTT
[37 nt withheld, positions 1791-1827]
ACCCTATCTCGGTCTATTCTTTTGATTTATAAGGGATTTTGCCGATTTCGGCCTATTGGTTAAAAAATGA
GCTGATTTAACAAAAATTTAACGCGAATTAATTCTGTGGAATGTGTGTCAGTTAGGGTGTGGAAAGTCCC
CAGGCTCCCCAGCAGGCAGAAGTATGCAAAGCATGCATCTCAATTAGTCAGCAACCAGGTGTGGAAAGTC
CCCAGGCTCCCCAGCAGGCAGAAGTATGCAAAGCATGCATCTCAATTAGTCAGCAACCATAGTCCCGCCC
CTAACTCCGCCCATCCCGCCCCTAACTCCGCCCAGTTCCGCCCATTCTCCGCCCCATGGCTGACTAATTT
TTTTTATTTATGCAGAGGCCGAGGCCGCCTCTGCCTCTGAGCTATTCCAGAAGTAGTGAGGAGGCTTTTT
TGGAGGCCTAGGCTTTTGCAAAAAGCTCCCGGGAGCTTGTATATCCATTTTCGGATCTGATCAAGAGACA
GGATGAGGATCGTTTCGCATGATTGAACAAGATGGATTGCACGCAGGTTCTCCGGCCGCTTGGGTGGAGA
GGCTATTCGGCTATGACTGGGCACAACAGACAATCGGCTGCTCTGATGCCGCCGTGTTCCGGCTGTCAGC
GCAGGGGCGCCCGGTTCTTTTTGTCAAGACCGACCTGTCCGGTGCCCTGAATGAACTGCAGGACGAGGCA
GCGCGGCTATCGTGGCTGGCCACGACGGGCGTTCCTTGCGCAGCTGTGCTCGACGTTGTCACTGAAGCGG
GAAGGGACTGGCTGCTATTGGGCGAAGTGCCGGGGCAGGATCTCCTGTCATCTCACCTTGCTCCTGCCGA
GAAAGTATCCATCATGGCTGATGCAATGCGGCGGCTGCATACGCTTGATCCGGCTACCTGCCCATTCGAC
CACCAAGCGAAACATCGCATCGAGCGAGCACGTACTCGGATGGAAGCCGGTCTTGTCGATCAGGATGATC
TGGACGAAGAGCATCAGGGGCTCGCGCCAGCCGAACTGTTCGCCAGGCTCAAGGCGCGCATGCCCGACGG
CGAGGATCTCGTCGTGACCCATGGCGATGCCTGCTTGCCGAATATCATGGTGGAAAATGGCCGCTTTTCT
GGATTCATCGACTGTGGCCGGCTGGGTGTGGCGGACCGCTATCAGGACATAGCGTTGGCTACCCGTGATA
TTGCTGAAGAGCTTGGCGGCGAATGGGCTGACCGCTTCCTCGTGCTTTACGGTATCGCCGCTCCCGATTC
GCAGCGCATCGCCTTCTATCGCCTTCTTGACGAGTTCTTCTGAGCGGGACTCTGGGGTTCGAAATGACCG
ACCAAGCGACGCCCAACCTGCCATCACGAGATTTCGATTCCACCGCCGCCTTCTATGAAAGGTTGGGCTT
CGGAATCGTTTTCCGGGACGCCGGCTGGATGATCCTCCAGCGCGGGGATCTCATGCTGGAGTTCTTCGCC
CACCCCAACTTGTTTATTGCAGCTTATAATGGTTACAAATAAAGCAATAGCATCACAAATTTCACAAATA
AAGCATTTTTTTCACTGCATTCTAGTTGTGGTTTGTCCAAACTCATCAATGTATCTTATCATGTCTGTAT
ACCGTCGACCTCTAGCTAGAGCTTGGCGTAATCATGGTCATAGCTGTTTCCTGTGTGAAATTGTTATCCG
CTCACAATTCCACACAACATACGAGCCGGAAGCATAAAGTGTAAAGCCTGGGGTGCCTAATGAGTGAGCT
AACTCACATTAATTGCGTTGCGCTCACTGCCCGCTTTCCAGTCGGGAAACCTGTCGTGCCAGCTGCATTA
ATGAATCGGCCAACGCGCGGGGAGAGGCGGTTTGCGTATTGGGCGCTCTTCCGCTTCCTCGCTCACTGAC
TCGCTGCGCTCGGTCGTTCGGCTGCGGCGAGCGGTATCAGCTCACTCAAAGGCGGTAATACGGTTATCCA
CAGAATCAGGGGATAACGCAGGAAAGAACATGTGAGCAAAAGGCCAGCAAAAGGCCAGGAACCGTAAAAA
GGCCGCGTTGCTGGCGTTTTTCCATAGGCTCCGCCCCCCTGACGAGCATCACAAAAATCGACGCTCAAGT
CAGAGGTGGCGAAACCCGACAGGACTATAAAGATACCAGGCGTTTCCCCCTGGAAGCTCCCTCGTGCGCT
CTCCTGTTCCGACCCTGCCGCTTACCGGATACCTGTCCGCCTTTCTCCCTTCGGGAAGCGTGGCGCTTTC
TCATAGCTCACGCTGTAGGTATCTCAGTTCGGTGTAGGTCGTTCGCTCCAAGCTGGGCTGTGTGCACGAA
CCCCCCGTTCAGCCCGACCGCTGCGCCTTATCCGGTAACTATCGTCTTGAGTCCAACCCGGTAAGACACG
ACTTATCGCCACTGGCAGCAGCCACTGGTAACAGGATTAGCAGAGCGAGGTATGTAGGCGGTGCTACAGA
GTTCTTGAAGTGGTGGCCTAACTACGGCTACACTAGAAGAACAGTATTTGGTATCTGCGCTCTGCTGAAG
CCAGTTACCTTCGGAAAAAGAGTTGGTAGCTCTTGATCCGGCAAACAAACCACCGCTGGTAGCGGTGGTT
TTTTTGTTTGCAAGCAGCAGATTACGCGCAGAAAAAAAGGATCTCAAGAAGATCCTTTGATCTTTTCTAC
GGGGTCTGACGCTCAGTGGAACGAAAACTCACGTTAAGGGATTTTGGTCATGAGATTATCAAAAAGGATC
TTCACCTAGATCCTTTTAAATTAAAAATGAAGTTTTAAATCAATCTAAAGTATATATGAGTAAACTTGGT
CTGACAGTTACCAATGCTTAATCAGTGAGGCACCTATCTCAGCGATCTGTCTATTTCGTTCATCCATAGT
TGCCTGACTCCCCGTCGTGTAGATAACTACGATACGGGAGGGCTTACCATCTGGCCCCAGTGCTGCAATG
ATACCGCGAGACCCACGCTCACCGGCTCCAGATTTATCAGCAATAAACCAGCCAGCCGGAAGGGCCGAGC
GCAGAAGTGGTCCTGCAACTTTATCCGCCTCCATCCAGTCTATTAATTGTTGCCGGGAAGCTAGAGTAAG
TAGTTCGCCAGTTAATAGTTTGCGCAACGTTGTTGCCATTGCTACAGGCATCGTGGTGTCACGCTCGTCG
TTTGGTATGGCTTCATTCAGCTCCGGTTCCCAACGATCAAGGCGAGTTACATGATCCCCCATGTTGTGCA
AAAAAGCGGTTAGCTCCTTCGGTCCTCCGATCGTTGTCAGAAGTAAGTTGGCCGCAGTGTTATCACTCAT
GGTTATGGCAGCACTGCATAATTCTCTTACTGTCATGCCATCCGTAAGATGCTTTTCTGTGACTGGTGAG
TACTCAACCAAGTCATTCTGAGAATAGTGTATGCGGCGACCGAGTTGCTCTTGCCCGGCGTCAATACGGG
ATAATACCGCGCCACATAGCAGAACTTTAAAAGTGCTCATCATTGGAAAACGTTCTTCGGGGCGAAAACT
CTCAAGGATCTTACCGCTGTTGAGATCCAGTTCGATGTAACCCACTCGTGCACCCAACTGATCTTCAGCA
TCTTTTACTTTCACCAGCGTTTCTGGGTGAGCAAAAACAGGAAGGCAAAATGCCGCAAAAAAGGGAATAA
GGGCGACACGGAAATGTTGAATACTCATACTCTTCCTTTTTCAATATTATTGAAGCATTTATCAGGGTTA
TTGTCTCATGAGCGGATACATATTTGAATGTATTTAGAAAAATAAACAAATAGGGGTTCCGCGCACATTT
CCCCGAAAAGTGCCACCTGACGTC
Features (pLannotate 1.2.2; 20 found; start..end, strand, type, name):
     28..80      -  misc_feature   bom (fragment): basis of mobility region from pBR322
    235..614     +  enhancer       CMV enhancer: human cytomegalovirus immediate early enhancer
    615..818     +  promoter       CMV promoter: human cytomegalovirus (CMV) immediate early promoter
    814..847     +  LTR            5' LTR (truncated) (fragment): truncated 5' long terminal repeat (LTR) from HIV-1
    863..881     +  promoter       T7 promoter: promoter for bacteriophage T7 RNA polymerase
    927..1151    +  CDS            E: VEMP_SARS2 - Experimental evidence at protein level: Swiss-Prot protein existence level 1. Plays a central role in virus morphogenesis and assembly. Acts as a viroporin and self-assembles in host membranes forming pentameric protein-lipid pores that allow ion transport. Also plays a role in the induction of apoptosis (By similarity). Regulates the localization of S protein at cis-Golgi, the place of virus budding (PubMed:33229438). May act by slowing down the cell secretory pathway (PubMed:33229438). May interfere with tight-junction stability by interacting with host MPP5. This would result i
   1228..1452    +  polyA_signal   bGH poly(A) signal: bovine growth hormone polyadenylation signal
   1456..1477    +  promoter       SV40 promoter (fragment): SV40 enhancer and early promoter
   1498..1926    +  rep_origin     f1 ori (sequence partly withheld): f1 bacteriophage origin of replication; arrow indicates direction of (+) strand synthesis
   1940..2269    +  promoter       SV40 promoter: SV40 enhancer and early promoter
   2336..3127    +  CDS            neo: KKA2_KLEPN - Also known as kan, nptII. Experimental evidence at protein level: Swiss-Prot protein existence level 1. Resistance to kanamycin, neomycin, paromomycin, ribostamycin, butirosin and gentamicin B. From Klebsiella pneumoniae.
   3151..3309    +  CDS            ble (fragment): BLE_KLEPN - Experimental evidence at protein level: Swiss-Prot protein existence level 1. Binding protein with a strong affinity to the bleomycin family of antibiotics. Binds to CL990; an antimitotic-antibiotic compound. From Klebsiella pneumoniae.
   3304..3425    +  polyA_signal   SV40 poly(A) signal: SV40 polyadenylation signal
   3498..3514    -  protein_bind   lac operator: The lac repressor binds to the lac operator to inhibit transcription in E. coli. This inhibition can be relieved by adding lactose or isopropyl-β-D-thiogalactopyranoside (IPTG). lac repressor encoded by lacI
   3522..3552    -  promoter       lac promoter: promoter for the E. coli lac operon
   3567..3588    -  protein_bind   CAP binding site: CAP binding activates transcription in the presence of cAMP. E. coli catabolite activator protein
   3601..3693    -  CDS            lacI (fragment): lac repressor; lacI; The lac repressor binds to the lac operator to inhibit transcription in E. coli. This inhibition can be relieved by adding lactose or isopropyl-β-D-thiogalactopyranoside (IPTG).
   3876..4464    -  rep_origin     ori: high-copy-number ColE1/pMB1/pBR322/pUC origin of replication
   4635..5495    -  CDS            AmpR: β-lactamase; bla; confers resistance to ampicillin, carbenicillin, and related antibiotics
   5496..5600    -  promoter       AmpR promoter: bla
