[The description below was written by a language model from this plasmid's Addgene catalogue record and pLannotate feature annotations shown in this document.]
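Description:
pcDNA3.1 SARS-CoV-2 E is a 5.6 kb mammalian expression plasmid built on the pcDNA3.1 backbone and designed to produce the SARS-CoV-2 envelope (E) protein in transfected mammalian cells. In bacteria it replicates from a high-copy ColE1/pUC-type origin and is selected with ampicillin through the β-lactamase gene and its native promoter. An f1 phage origin is also present, along with small remnants of lac regulatory sequence and a pBR322 bom fragment that are carried over from the backbone.

The payload is a short open reading frame (about 225 nt) annotated as the E protein, the small viral membrane protein that acts as a pentameric viroporin and contributes to virion morphogenesis and assembly. It sits downstream of the human cytomegalovirus immediate-early enhancer and promoter, which drive strong constitutive transcription, and is followed by the bovine growth hormone polyadenylation signal. A T7 promoter lies between the CMV promoter and the coding sequence, which would allow in vitro transcription or serve as a sequencing primer site. No epitope tag or reporter is annotated, so the protein appears to be expressed untagged. A brief match to a truncated HIV-1 LTR at the end of the CMV promoter is a small fragment call rather than evidence of a lentiviral design.

A separate cassette, with the SV40 early promoter driving the neomycin phosphotransferase gene and ending in the SV40 poly(A) signal, permits G418 selection of stable mammalian lines. The construct was deposited in connection with work on the spike D614G variant. The record itself states only mammalian expression of E, and gives no further detail on how it was used.
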