Addgene plasmid #158080: pcDNA3.1 SARS-CoV-2 E
Purpose: Expresses SARS-CoV-2 envelope protein in mammalian cells
Depositing lab: Jeremy Luban. Depositing organization: University of Massachusetts, Worcester. Publication: Structural and Functional Analysis of the D614G SARS-CoV-2 Spike Protein Variant. Yurkovetskiy L, Wang X, Pascal KE, Tomkins-Tinch C, Nyalile TP, Wang Y, Baum A, Diehl WE, Dauphin A, Carbone C, Veinotte K, Egri SB, Schaffner SF, Lemieux JE, Munro JB, Rafique A, Barve A, Sabeti PC, Kyratsous CA, Dudkina NV, Shen K, Luban J. Cell. 2020 Sep 15. pii: S0092-8674(20)31229-0. doi: 10.1016/j.cell.2020.09.032. PubMed 32991842.
Backbone
  Vector backbone: pcDNA3.1
  Vector type: Mammalian Expression
  Selectable markers: Neomycin (select with G418)
Growth in bacteria
  Bacterial resistance: Ampicillin, 100 μg/mL
  Growth temperature: 30°C
  Growth strain: DH5alpha
  Copy number: High Copy
Gene/Insert
  Gene/Insert name: SARS-CoV-2 envelope
  Entrez Gene: E (a.k.a. GU280_gp04)
Terms and licenses: Academic/Nonprofit Terms; Industry Terms: Not Available to Industry
How to cite: pcDNA3.1 SARS-CoV-2 E was a gift from Jeremy Luban (Addgene plasmid # 158080 ; http://n2t.net/addgene:158080 ; RRID:Addgene_158080)
